>Addgene plasmid #184624 | pCW57.1 KBTBD4 WT | addgene full sequence | sequence record 363386 | Addgene NGS Result
AATTCTCGACCTCGAGACAAATGGCAGTATTCATCCACAATTTTAAAAGAAAAGGGGGGATTGGGGGGTA
CAGTGCAGGGGAAAGAATAGTAGACATAATAGCAACAGACATACAAACTAAAGAATTACAAAAACAAATT
ACAAAAATTCAAAATTTTCGGGTTTATTACAGGGACAGCAGAGATCCACTTTGGCCGCGAATCGATATGT
CGAGTTTACTCCCTATCAGTGATAGAGAACGTATGTCGAGTTTACTCCCTATCAGTGATAGAGAACGATG
TCGAGTTTACTCCCTATCAGTGATAGAGAACGTATGTCGAGTTTACTCCCTATCAGTGATAGAGAACGTA
TGTCGAGTTTACTCCCTATCAGTGATAGAGAACGTATGTCGAGTTTATCCCTATCAGTGATAGAGAACGT
ATGTCGAGTTTACTCCCTATCAGTGATAGAGAACGTATGTCGAGGTAGGCGTGTACGGTGGGAGGCCTAT
ATAAGCAGAGCTCGTTTAGTGAACCGTCAGATCGCCTGGAGAATTGGCTAGCATCAACAAGTTTGTACAA
AAAAGCAGGCTCTTTAAAGGAACCAATTCAGTCGACTGGATCCATGGACTACAAAGACGATGACGACAAG
GAATCACCAGAGGAGCCTGGAGCATCCATGGATGAGAACTACTTTGTGAACTACACTTTCAAAGATCGGT
CACATTCAGGCCGTGTGGCTCAAGGCATCATGAAACTGTGTCTAGAGGAGGAGCTCTTTGCTGATGTCAC
CATTTCGGTGGAAGGCCGGGAGTTTCAGCTCCATCGGCTGGTCCTCTCAGCTCAGAGCTGCTTCTTCCGA
TCCATGTTCACTTCCAACCTGAAGGAGGCCCACAACCGGGTGATTGTGCTGCAGGATGTCAGCGAGTCTG
TTTTCCAGCTCCTGGTTGATTATATCTACCATGGGACTGTGAAACTTCGAGCTGAGGAGTTGCAGGAAAT
TTATGAGGTGTCAGACATGTATCAGCTGACATCTCTCTTTGAGGAATGCTCTCGGTTTTTGGCCCGCACA
GTGCAAGTGGGAAACTGCCTTCAGGTGATGTGGCTGGCAGATCGGCACAGTGATCCTGAGCTCTATACGG
CTGCCAAGCACTGTGCCAAGACCCACCTGGCCCAGCTGCAGAATACAGAGGAATTTCTCCACTTGCCCCA
CCGCTTACTCACAGATATCATCTCGGATGGAGTTCCGTGTTCTCAGAACCCAACAGAGGCAATAGAAGCC
TGGATCAACTTTAATAAAGAGGAAAGAGAGGCTTTTGCAGAGTCACTCAGGACAAGCTTGAAGGAAATTG
GGGAGAATGTGCACATTTACCTGATTGGGAAAGAGTCATCTCGTACCCACTCGTTGGCTGTGTCCTTGCA
CTGTGCAGAAGATGACTCCATCAGTGTAAGTGGCCAAAACAGTTTGTGCCACCAGATCACTGCGGCCTGC
AAGCATGGTGGAGACTTGTATGTGGTGGGAGGGTCCATCCCACGGCGCATGTGGAAGTGCAACAATGCCA
CCGTTGACTGGGAGTGGTGTGCTCCTTTGCCTCGGGACCGGCTCCAGCACACCCTGGTGTCTGTGCCCGG
GAAAGATGCCATATATTCACTGGGTGGCAAGACACTGCAAGATACCCTCTCCAACGCAGTCATTTATTAT
CGCGTAGGTGATAATGTGTGGACAGAGACAACTCAGCTAGAGGTGGCTGTGTCAGGGGCTGCTGGTGCCA
ACCTCAACGGGATCATCTACTTACTAGGGGGGGAGGAGAATGATCTGGACTTCTTTACCAAACCTTCCCG
ACTCATCCAGTGCTTTGACACAGAGACAGACAAATGCCATGTGAAGCCCTATGTGCTGCCCTTTGCAGGC
CGCATGCACGCAGCTGTGCATAAAGATCTGGTGTTCATCGTGGCTGAAGGGGACTCCCTGGTGTGCTACA
ATCCCTTGCTAGACAGCTTCACCCGGCTTTGCCTTCCTGAGGCCTGGAGCTCTGCCCCATCCCTCTGGAA
GATTGCCAGCTGTAACGGGAGCATCTATGTCTTCCGGGACCGATATAAAAAGGGGGATGCCAACACCTAC
AAGCTTGACCCTGCCACTTCAGCCGTAACTGTCACAAGAGGTATTAAGGTGCTGCTTACCAATTTGCAGT
TTGTGTTGGCCTAAGAATTCGCGGCCGCACTCGAGATATCTAGACCCAGCTTTCTTGTACAAAGTGGTTT
AGTAATGAACCGGTCCACCACCACCACCACCACTAAGGATCCGGGGTTGGGGTTGCGCCTTTTCCAAGGC
AGCCCTGGGTTTGCGCAGGGACGCGGCTGCTCTGGGCGTGGTTCCGGGAAACGCAGCGGCGCCGACCCTG
GGTCTCGCACATTCTTCACGTCCGTTCGCAGCGTCACCCGGATCTTCGCCGCTACCCTTGTGGGCCCCCC
GGCGACGCTTCCTGCTCCGCCCCTAAGTCGGGAAGGTTCCTTGCGGTTCGCGGCGTGCCGGACGTGACAA
ACGGAAGCCGCACGTCTCACTAGTACCCTCGCAGACGGACAGCGCCAGGGAGCAATGGCAGCGCGCCGAC
CGCGATGGGCTGTGGCCAATAGCGGCTGCTCAGCAGGGCGCGCCGAGAGCAGCGGCCGGGAAGGGGCGGT
GCGGGAGGCGGGGTGTGGGGCGGTAGTGTGGGCCCTGTTCCTGCCCGCGCGGTGTTCCGCATTCTGCAAG
CCTCCGGAGCGCACGTCGGCAGTCGGCTCCCTCGTTGACCGAATCACCGACCTCTCTCCCCAGCAATTCA
CCATGACCGAGTACAAGCCCACGGTGCGCCTCGCCACCCGCGACGACGTCCCCAGGGCCGTACGCACCCT
CGCCGCCGCGTTCGCCGACTACCCCGCCACGCGCCACACCGTCGATCCGGACCGCCACATCGAGCGGGTC
ACCGAGCTGCAAGAACTCTTCCTCACGCGCGTCGGGCTCGACATCGGCAAGGTGTGGGTCGCGGACGACG
GCGCCGCGGTGGCGGTCTGGACCACGCCGGAGAGCGTCGAAGCGGGGGCGGTGTTCGCCGAGATCGGCCC
GCGCATGGCCGAGTTGAGCGGTTCCCGGCTGGCCGCGCAGCAACAGATGGAAGGCCTCCTGGCGCCGCAC
CGGCCCAAGGAGCCCGCGTGGTTCCTGGCCACCGTCGGCGTCTCGCCCGACCACCAGGGCAAGGGTCTGG
GCAGCGCCGTCGTGCTCCCCGGAGTGGAGGCGGCCGAGCGCGCCGGGGTGCCCGCCTTCCTGGAGACCTC
CGCGCCCCGCAACCTCCCCTTCTACGAGCGGCTCGGCTTCACCGTCACCGCCGACGTCGAGGTGCCCGAA
GGACCGCGCACCTGGTGCATGACCCGCAAGCCCGGTGCCGAAGGTAGAGGTTCTCTCCTCACTTGTGGTG
ATGTTGAAGAAAACCCTGGTCCAATGTCTAGACTGGACAAGAGCAAAGTCATAAACGGAGCTCTGGAATT
ACTCAATGGTGTCGGTATCGAAGGCCTGACGACAAGGAAACTCGCTCAAAAGCTGGGAGTTGAGCAGCCT
ACCCTGTACTGGCACGTGAAGAACAAGCGGGCCCTGCTCGATGCCCTGCCAATCGAGATGCTGGACAGGC
ATCATACCCACTTCTGCCCCCTGGAAGGCGAGTCATGGCAAGACTTTCTGCGGAACAACGCCAAGTCATA
CCGCTGTGCTCTCCTCTCACATCGCGACGGGGCTAAAGTGCATCTCGGCACCCGCCCAACAGAGAAACAG
TACGAAACCCTGGAAAATCAGCTCGCGTTCCTGTGTCAGCAAGGCTTCTCCCTGGAGAACGCACTGTACG
CTCTGTCCGCCGTGGGCCACTTTACACTGGGCTGCGTATTGGAGGAACAGGAGCATCAAGTAGCAAAAGA
GGAAAGAGAGACACCTACCACCGATTCTATGCCCCCACTTCTGAGACAAGCAATTGAGCTGTTCGACCGG
CAGGGAGCCGAACCTGCCTTCCTTTTCGGCCTGGAACTAATCATATGTGGCCTGGAGAAACAGCTAAAGT
GCGAAAGCGGCGGGCCGACCGACGCCCTTGACGATTTTGACTTAGACATGCTCCCAGCCGATGCCCTTGA
CGACTTTGACCTTGATATGCTGCCTGCTGACGCTCTTGACGATTTTGACCTTGACATGCTCCCCGGGTAA
CTAAGTAAGGATCGATCCAAGATATCGTATTCTTAACTATGTTGCTCCTTTTACGCTATGTGGATACGCT
GCTTTAATGCCTTTGTATCATGCTATTGCTTCCCGTATGGCTTTCATTTTCTCCTCCTTGTATAAATCCT
GGTTGCTGTCTCTTTATGAGGAGTTGTGGCCCGTTGTCAGGCAACGTGGCGTGGTGTGCACTGTGTTTGC
TGACGCAACCCCCACTGGTTGGGGCATTGCCACCACCTGTCAGCTCCTTTCCGGGACTTTCGCTTTCCCC
CTCCCTATTGCCACGGCGGAACTCATCGCCGCCTGCCTTGCCCGCTGCTGGACAGGGGCTCGGCTGTTGG
GCACTGACAATTCCGTGGTGTTGTCGGGGAAGCTGACGTCCTTTCCATGGCTGCTCGCCTGTGTTGCCAC
CTGGATTCTGCGCGGGACGTCCTTCTGCTACGTCCCTTCGGCCCTCAATCCAGCGGACCTTCCTTCCCGC
GGCCTGCTGCCGGCTCTGCGGCCTCTTCCGCGTCTTCGCCTTCGCCCTCAGACGAGTCGGATCTCCCTTT
GGGCCGCCTCCCCGCCTGTTTCGCCTCGGCGTCCGGACTAGAGGTACCTTTAAGACCAATGACTTACAAG
GCAGCTGTAGATCTTAGCCACTTTTTAAAAGAAAAGGGGGGACTGGAAGGGCTAATTCACTCCCAACGAA
GACAAGATCTGCTTTTTGCTTGTACTGGGTCTCTCTGGTTAGACCAGATCTGAGCCTGGGAGCTCTCTGG
CTAACTAGGGAACCCACTGCTTAAGCCTCAATAAAGCTTGCCTTGAGTGCTTCAAGTAGTGTGTGCCCGT
CTGTTGTGTGACTCTGGTAACTAGAGATCCCTCAGACCCTTTTAGTCAGTGTGGAAAATCTCTAGCAGTA
GTAGTTCATGTCATCTTATTATTCAGTATTTATAACTTGCAAAGAAATGAATATCAGAGAGTGAGAGGAA
CTTGTTTATTGCAGCTTATAATGGTTACAAATAAAGCAATAGCATCACAAATTTCACAAATAAAGCATTT
TTTTCACTGCATTCTAGTTGTGGTTTGTCCAAACTCATCAATGTATCTTATCATGTCTGGCTCTAGCTAT
CCCGCCCCTAACTCCGCCCATCCCGCCCCTAACTCCGCCCAGTTCCGCCCATTCTCCGCCCCATGGCTGA
CTAATTTTTTTTATTTATGCAGAGGCCGAGGCCGCCTCGGCCTCTGAGCTATTCCAGAAGTAGTGAGGAG
GCTTTTTTGGAGGCCTTTCAAATATGTATCCGCTCATGAGACAATAACCCTGATAAATGCTTCAATAATA
TTGAAAAAGGAAGAGTATGAGTATTCAACATTTCCGTGTCGCCCTTATTCCCTTTTTTGCGGCATTTTGC
CTTCCTGTTTTTGCTCACCCAGAAACGCTGGTGAAAGTAAAAGATGCTGAAGATCAGTTGGGTGCACGAG
TGGGTTACATCGAACTGGATCTCAACAGCGGTAAGATCCTTGAGAGTTTTCGCCCCGAAGAACGTTTTCC
AATGATGAGCACTTTTAAAGTTCTGCTATGTGGCGCGGTATTATCCCGTATTGACGCCGGGCAAGAGCAA
CTCGGTCGCCGCATACACTATTCTCAGAATGACTTGGTTGAGTACTCACCAGTCACAGAAAAGCATCTTA
CGGATGGCATGACAGTAAGAGAATTATGCAGTGCTGCCATAACCATGAGTGATAACACTGCGGCCAACTT
ACTTCTGACAACGATCGGAGGACCGAAGGAGCTAACCGCTTTTTTGCACAACATGGGGGATCATGTAACT
CGCCTTGATCGTTGGGAACCGGAGCTGAATGAAGCCATACCAAACGACGAGCGTGACACCACGATGCCTG
TAGCAATGGCAACAACGTTGCGCAAACTATTAACTGGCGAACTACTTACTCTAGCTTCCCGGCAACAATT
AATAGACTGGATGGAGGCGGATAAAGTTGCAGGACCACTTCTGCGCTCGGCCCTTCCGGCTGGCTGGTTT
ATTGCTGATAAATCTGGAGCCGGTGAGCGTGGGTCTCGCGGTATCATTGCAGCACTGGGGCCAGATGGTA
AGCCCTCCCGTATCGTAGTTATCTACACGACGGGGAGTCAGGCAACTATGGATGAACGAAATAGACAGAT
CGCTGAGATAGGTGCCTCACTGATTAAGCATTGGTAACTGTCAGACCAAGTTTACTCATATATACTTTAG
ATTGATTTAAAACTTCATTTTTAATTTAAAAGGATCTAGGTGAAGATCCTTTTTGATAATCTCATGACCA
AAATCCCTTAACGTGAGTTTTCGTTCCACTGAGCGTCAGACCCCGTAGAAAAGATCAAAGGATCTTCTTG
AGATCCTTTTTTTCTGCGCGTAATCTGCTGCTTGCAAACAAAAAAACCACCGCTACCAGCGGTGGTTTGT
TTGCCGGATCAAGAGCTACCAACTCTTTTTCCGAAGGTAACTGGCTTCAGCAGAGCGCAGATACCAAATA
CTGTTCTTCTAGTGTAGCCGTAGTTAGGCCACCACTTCAAGAACTCTGTAGCACCGCCTACATACCTCGC
TCTGCTAATCCTGTTACCAGTGGCTGCTGCCAGTGGCGATAAGTCGTGTCTTACCGGGTTGGACTCAAGA
CGATAGTTACCGGATAAGGCGCAGCGGTCGGGCTGAACGGGGGGTTCGTGCACACAGCCCAGCTTGGAGC
GAACGACCTACACCGAACTGAGATACCTACAGCGTGAGCTATGAGAAAGCGCCACGCTTCCCGAAGGGAG
AAAGGCGGACAGGTATCCGGTAAGCGGCAGGGTCGGAACAGGAGAGCGCACGAGGGAGCTTCCAGGGGGA
AACGCCTGGTATCTTTATAGTCCTGTCGGGTTTCGCCACCTCTGACTTGAGCGTCGATTTTTGTGATGCT
CGTCAGGGGGGCGGAGCCTATGGAAAAACGCCAGCAACGCGGCCTTTTTACGGTTCCTGGCCTTTTGCTG
GCCTTTTGCTCACATGTTCTTTCCTGCGTTATCCCCTGATTCTGTGGATAACCGTATTACCGCCTTTGAG
TGAGCTGATACCGCTCGCCGCAGCCGAACGACCGAGCGCAGCGAGTCAGTGAGCGAGGAAGCGGAAGAGC
GCCCAATACGCAAACCGCCTCTCCCCGCGCGTTGGCCGATTCATTAATGCAGCTGGCACGACAGGTTTCC
CGACTGGAAAGCGGGCAGTGAGCGCAACGCAATTAATGTGAGTTAGCTCACTCATTAGGCACCCCAGGCT
TTACACTTTATGCTTCCGGCTCGTATGTTGTGTGGAATTGTGAGCGGATAACAATTTCACACAGGAAACA
GCTATGACCATGATTACGCCAAGCGCGCAATTAACCCTCACTAAAGGGAACAAAAGCTGGAGCTGCAAGC
TTAATGTAGTCTTATGCAATACTCTTGTAGTCTTGCAACATGGTAACGATGAGTTAGCAACATGCCTTAC
AAGGAGAGAAAAAGCACCGTGCATGCCGATTGGTGGAAGTAAGGTGGTACGATCGTGCCTTATTAGGAAG
GCAACAGACGGGTCTGACATGGATTGGACGAACCACTGAATTGCCGCATTGCAGAGATATTGTATTTAAG
TGCCTAGCTCGATACATAAACGGGTCTCTCTGGTTAGACCAGATCTGAGCCTGGGAGCTCTCTGGCTAAC
TAGGGAACCCACTGCTTAAGCCTCAATAAAGCTTGCCTTGAGTGCTTCAAGTAGTGTGTGCCCGTCTGTT
GTGTGACTCTGGTAACTAGAGATCCCTCAGACCCTTTTAGTCAGTGTGGAAAATCTCTAGCAGTGGCGCC
CGAACAGGGACTTGAAAGCGAAAGGGAAACCAGAGGAGCTCTCTCGACGCAGGACTCGGCTTGCTGAAGC
GCGCACGGCAAGAGGCGAGGGGCGGCGACTGGTGAGTACGCCAAAAATTTTGACTAGCGGAGGCTAGAAG
GAGAGAGATGGGTGCGAGAGCGTCAGTATTAAGCGGGGGAGAATTAGATCGCGATGGGAAAAAATTCGGT
TAAGGCCAGGGGGAAAGAAAAAATATAAATTAAAACATATAGTATGGGCAAGCAGGGAGCTAGAACGATT
CGCAGTTAATCCTGGCCTGTTAGAAACATCAGAAGGCTGTAGACAAATACTGGGACAGCTACAACCATCC
CTTCAGACAGGATCAGAAGAACTTAGATCATTATATAATACAGTAGCAACCCTCTATTGTGTGCATCAAA
GGATAGAGATAAAAGACACCAAGGAAGCTTTAGACAAGATAGAGGAAGAGCAAAACAAAAGTAAGACCAC
CGCACAGCAAGCGGCCGCTGATCTTCAGACCTGGAGGAGGAGATATGAGGGACAATTGGAGAAGTGAATT
ATATAAATATAAAGTAGTAAAAATTGAACCATTAGGAGTAGCACCCACCAAGGCAAAGAGAAGAGTGGTG
CAGAGAGAAAAAAGAGCAGTGGGAATAGGAGCTTTGTTCCTTGGGTTCTTGGGAGCAGCAGGAAGCACTA
TGGGCGCAGCGTCAATGACGCTGACGGTACAGGCCAGACAATTATTGTCTGGTATAGTGCAGCAGCAGAA
CAATTTGCTGAGGGCTATTGAGGCGCAACAGCATCTGTTGCAACTCACAGTCTGGGGCATCAAGCAGCTC
CAGGCAAGAATCCTGGCTGTGGAAAGATACCTAAAGGATCAACAGCTCCTGGGGATTTGGGGTTGCTCTG
GAAAACTCATTTGCACCACTGCTGTGCCTTGGAATGCTAGTTGGAGTAATAAATCTCTGGAACAGATTTG
GAATCACACGACCTGGATGGAGTGGGACAGAGAAATTAACAATTACACAAGCTTAATACACTCCTTAATT
GAAGAATCGCAAAACCAGCAAGAAAAGAATGAACAAGAATTATTGGAATTAGATAAATGGGCAAGTTTGT
GGAATTGGTTTAACATAACAAATTGGCTGTGGTATATAAAATTATTCATAATGATAGTAGGAGGCTTGGT
AGGTTTAAGAATAGTTTTTGCTGTACTTTCTATAGTGAATAGAGTTAGGCAGGGATATTCACCATTATCG
TTTCAGACCCACCTCCCAACCCCGAGGGGAC
Features (pLannotate 1.2.2; 30 found; start..end, strand, type, name):
     41..158     +  misc_feature   cPPT/CTS: central polypurine tract and central termination sequence of HIV-1
    212..526     +  promoter       tight TRE promoter: Tet-responsive promoter PTight, consisting of seven tet operator sequences followed by the minimal CMV promoter
    547..571     +  protein_bind   attB1: mutant version of attB; recombination site for the Gateway® BP reaction BP Clonase™
    606..626     +  CDS            3xFLAG (fragment): three tandem FLAG® epitope tags
    631..2181    +  CDS            KBTBD4: KBTB4_HUMAN - Also known as BKLHD4. Experimental evidence at protein level: Swiss-Prot protein existence level 1. From Homo sapiens (Human).
   2214..2238    -  protein_bind   attB2: mutant version of attB; recombination site for the Gateway® BP reaction BP Clonase™
   2255..2273    +  CDS            9xHis (fragment): 9xHis affinity tag
   2283..2793    +  promoter       hPGK promoter: human phosphoglycerate kinase 1 promoter
   2803..3399    +  CDS            PuroR (fragment): puromycin N-acetyltransferase; pac from Streptomyces; confers resistance to puromycin
   3454..4151    +  CDS            rtTA3 (fragment): reverse tetracycline transactivator 3 activates expression from Tet-responsive promoters in the presence of doxycycline
   4081..4191    +  CDS            VP48: 3 tandem repeats of the minimal activation domain of herpes simplex virus VP16 (Cheng et al., 2013)
   4227..4775    +  misc_feature   WPRE (fragment): woodchuck hepatitis virus posttranscriptional regulatory element
   4801..4872    +  CDS            nef (fragment): NEF_HV1Z2 - Experimental evidence at protein level: Swiss-Prot protein existence level 1. Extracellular Nef protein targets CD4(+) T-lymphocytes for apoptosis by interacting with CXCR4 surface receptors. From Human immunodeficiency virus type 1 group M subtype D (isolate Z2/CDC-Z34) (HIV-1).
   4874..5107    +  LTR            3' LTR (ΔU3): self-inactivating 3' long terminal repeat (LTR) from HIV-1
   5179..5300    +  polyA_signal   SV40 poly(A) signal: SV40 polyadenylation signal
   5340..5475    +  rep_origin     SV40 ori: SV40 origin of replication
   5483..5546    +  promoter       AmpR promoter: bla
   5547..6407    +  CDS            AmpR: β-lactamase; bla; confers resistance to ampicillin, carbenicillin, and related antibiotics
   6578..7166    +  rep_origin     ori: high-copy-number ColE1/pMB1/pBR322/pUC origin of replication
   7349..7441    +  CDS            lacI (fragment): lac repressor; lacI; The lac repressor binds to the lac operator to inhibit transcription in E. coli. This inhibition can be relieved by adding lactose or isopropyl-β-D-thiogalactopyranoside (IPTG).
   7454..7475    +  protein_bind   CAP binding site: CAP binding activates transcription in the presence of cAMP. E. coli catabolite activator protein
   7490..7520    +  promoter       lac promoter: promoter for the E. coli lac operon
   7528..7544    +  protein_bind   lac operator: The lac repressor binds to the lac operator to inhibit transcription in E. coli. This inhibition can be relieved by adding lactose or isopropyl-β-D-thiogalactopyranoside (IPTG). lac repressor encoded by lacI
   7589..7607    +  promoter       T3 promoter: promoter for bacteriophage T3 RNA polymerase
   7635..7861    +  promoter       RSV promoter: Rous sarcoma virus enhancer/promoter
   7862..8042    +  LTR            5' LTR (truncated): truncated 5' long terminal repeat (LTR) from HIV-1
   8089..8214    +  misc_feature   HIV-1 Ψ: packaging signal of human immunodeficiency virus type 1
   8198..8561    +  CDS            HIV-1 gag (fragment): gag protein from human immunodeficiency virus 1; gag
   8707..8940    +  misc_feature   RRE: The Rev response element (RRE) of HIV-1 allows for Rev-dependent mRNA export from the nucleus to the cytoplasm.
   9317..9341    +  CDS            Rev (fragment): human immunodeficiency virus 1 (HIV-1) Rev protein; rev; enhances nuclear export of unspliced and incompletely spliced viral mRNAs
