[The description below was written by a language model from this plasmid's Addgene catalogue record and pLannotate feature annotations shown in this document.]
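Description:
pCW57.1 KBTBD4 WT is a doxycycline-inducible, all-in-one Tet-On lentiviral vector for expressing N-terminally FLAG-tagged wild-type human KBTBD4 (Kelch repeat and BTB domain containing 4) in mammalian cells. It is propagated in E. coli through a high-copy ColE1/pUC-type origin with ampicillin resistance. The viral backbone has a third-generation, self-inactivating layout. An RSV promoter fused to a truncated HIV-1 5' LTR drives production of the genomic RNA, which carries the Ψ packaging signal, a gag fragment, the RRE for Rev-dependent export, the cPPT/CTS, a WPRE and a ΔU3 3' LTR. An SV40 poly(A) signal and SV40 origin follow the 3' LTR.

The payload sits between attB1 and attB2 sites, consistent with the recorded Gateway cloning. A short FLAG epitope (annotated as a fragment of 3xFLAG, so apparently a single copy) directly precedes the KBTBD4 coding sequence. This cassette is under the tight TRE promoter, which consists of seven tet operators upstream of a minimal CMV promoter. A small His-tag fragment annotated beyond attB2 appears to be backbone remnant rather than part of the recorded insert.

Downstream, a constitutive human PGK promoter drives puromycin N-acetyltransferase followed by the reverse tetracycline transactivator rtTA3. The two appear to form one expression unit, though the table does not annotate the linking element. Transduced cells can therefore be selected with puromycin and already contain the transactivator needed to switch on KBTBD4 when doxycycline is added.

The associated publication concerns medulloblastoma-associated KBTBD4 mutations that confer neomorphic ubiquitylation activity and promote CoREST degradation. This suggests the wild-type construct serves as a reference for comparison with mutant forms in stable inducible cell lines.
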