Addgene plasmid #184624: pCW57.1 KBTBD4 WT
Purpose: Doxycycline inducible lentiviral vector for N-terminal Flag tagged KBTBD4 WT expression in mammalian cells
Depositing lab: Vincenzo D'Angiolella. Depositing organization: University of Oxford. Publication: Disease-associated KBTBD4 mutations in medulloblastoma elicit neomorphic ubiquitylation activity to promote CoREST degradation. Chen Z, Ioris RM, Richardson S, Van Ess AN, Vendrell I, Kessler BM, Buffa FM, Busino L, Clifford SC, Bullock AN, D'Angiolella V. Cell Death Differ. 2022 Apr 4. pii: 10.1038/s41418-022-00983-4. doi: 10.1038/s41418-022-00983-4. PubMed 35379950.
Backbone
  Vector backbone: pCW57.1
  Vector type: Mammalian Expression, Lentiviral ; Doxycycline inducible
  Selectable markers: Puromycin
Growth in bacteria
  Bacterial resistance: Ampicillin, 100 μg/mL
  Growth temperature: 37°C
  Growth strain: NEB Stable
  Copy number: Unknown
Gene/Insert
  Gene/Insert name: N-terminal Flag tagged KBTBD4 WT (alt name: Kelch Repeat And BTB Domain Containing 4)
  Species: H. sapiens (human)
  Insert size (bp): 1557
  Mutation: no mutation
  Entrez Gene: KBTBD4 (a.k.a. BKLHD4, HSPC252)
  Promoter: TRE promoter, Tet ON
  Cloning method: Gateway Cloning
  Sequencing primers: 5′ LNCX (5'-AGCTCGTTTAGTGAACCGTCAGATC-3'); 3′ hPGK Rev - (5'-gaaaaggcgcaaccccaacc-3')
Terms and licenses: Academic/Nonprofit Terms; Industry Terms: Not Available to Industry
How to cite: pCW57.1 KBTBD4 WT was a gift from Vincenzo D'Angiolella (Addgene plasmid # 184624 ; http://n2t.net/addgene:184624 ; RRID:Addgene_184624)
