>Addgene plasmid #184624 | pCW57.1 KBTBD4 WT | depositor partial sequence | sequence record 358115 | sequenced with LNCX primer
CATCAACAAGTTTGTACAAAAAAGCAGGCTCTTTAAAGGAACCAATTCAGTCGACTGGATCCATGGACTA
CAAAGACGATGACGACAAGGAATCACCAGAGGAGCCTGGAGCATCCATGGATGAGAACTACTTTGTGAAC
TACACTTTCAAAGATCGGTCACATTCAGGCCGTGTGGCTCAAGGCATCATGAAACTGTGTCTAGAGGAGG
AGCTCTTTGCTGATGTCACCATTTCGGTGGAAGGCCGGGAGTTTCAGCTCCATCGGCTGGTCCTCTCAGC
TCAGAGCTGCTTCTTCCGATCCATGTTCACTTCCAACCTGAAGGAGGCCCACAACCGGGTGATTGTGCTG
CAGGATGTCAGCGAGTCTGTTTTCCAGCTCCTGGTTGATTATATCTACCATGGGACTGTGAAACTTCGAG
CTGAGGAGTTGCAGGAAATTTATGAGGTGTCAGACATGTATCAGCTGACATCTCTCTTTGAGGAATGCTC
TCGGTTTTTGGCCCGCACAGTGCAAGTGGGAAACTGCCTTCAGGTGATGTGGCTGGCAGATCGGCACAGT
GATCCTGAGCTCTATACGGCTGCCAAGCACTGTGCCAAGACCCACCTGGCCCAGCTGCAGAATACAGAGG
AATTTCTCCACTTGCCCCACCGCTTACTCACAGATATCATCTCGGATGGAGTTCCGTGTTCTCAGAACCC
AACAGAGGCAATAGAAGCCTGGATCAACTTTAATAAAGAGGAAAGAGAGGCTTTTGCAGAGTCACTCAGG
ACAAGCTTGAAGGAAATTGGGGAGAATGTGCACATTTACCTGATTGGGAAAGAGTCATCTCGTACCCACT
CGTTGGCTGTGTCCTTGCACTGTGCAGAAGATGACTCCATCAGTGTAAGTGGCCAAAACAGTTTGTGCCA
CCAGATCACTGCGGCCTGCAAGCATGGT
