>Addgene plasmid #184624 | pCW57.1 KBTBD4 WT | depositor partial sequence | sequence record 358116 | sequenced with hPGK Rev primer
CGGATCCTTAGTGGTGGTGGTGGTGGTGGACCGGTTCATTACTAAACCACTTTGTACAAGAAAGCTGGGT
CTAGATATCTCGAGTGCGGCCGCGAATTCTTAGGCCAACACAAACTGCAAATTGGTAAGCAGCACCTTAA
TACCTCTTGTGACAGTTACGGCTGAAGTGGCAGGGTCAAGCTTGTAGGTGTTGGCATCCCCCTTTTTATA
TCGGTCCCGGAAGACATASATGCTCCCGTTACAGCTGGCAATCTTCCAGAGGGATGGGGCAGAGCTCCAG
GCCTCAGGAAGGCAAAGCCGGGTGAAGCTGTCTAGCAAGGGATTGTAGCACACCAGGGAGTCCCCTTCAG
CCWCGATGAACACCARATCTTTATGCACAGCTGCGTGCATGCGGCCTGSAAAGGGCAGCACATAGGGCTT
CACATGGCATTTGTCTGTCTCTGTGTCAAAGCACTGGATGAGTCGGGAAGGTTTGGTAAAGAAGTCCAGA
TCATTCTCCTCCCCCCCTAGTAAGTAGATGATCCCGTTGAGGTTGGCACCAGCAGCCCCTGACACAGCCA
CCTCTAGCTGAGTTGTCTCTGTCCACACATTATCACCTACGCGATAATAAATGACTGCGTTGGAGAGGGT
ATCTTGCAGTGTCTTGCCACCCAGTGAATATATGGCATCTTTCCCGGGCACAGACACCAGGGTGTGCTGG
AGCCGGTCCCGAGGCAAAGGAGCACACCACTCCCAGTCAACGGTGGCATTGTTGCACTTCCACATGCGCC
GTGGGATGGACCCTCCCACCACATACAAGTCTCCACCATGCTTGCAGGCCGCAGTGATCTGGTGGCACAA
ACTGTTTTGGCCACTTACACTGATGGAGTCATCTTCTGCACAGTGCAAGGACACAGCCAACGAGTGGGTA
CGAGATGACTCTTTCCCAATCAGGTAAATGTGCACATTCTCC
